Addgene plasmid #167350: Seattle_IPDA_control_14_004
Purpose: ddPCR gating control for droplets containing the env target
Depositing lab: Florian Hladik. Depositing organization: Fred Hutchinson Cancer Center. Publication: A highly multiplexed droplet digital PCR assay to measure the intact HIV-1 proviral reservoir. Levy CN, Hughes SM, Roychoudhury P, Reeves DB, Amstuz C, Zhu H, Huang ML, Wei Y, Bull ME, Cassidy NAJ, McClure J, Frenkel LM, Stone M, Bakkour S, Wonderlich ER, Busch MP, Deeks SG, Schiffer JT, Coombs RW, Lehman DA, Jerome KR, Hladik F. Cell Rep Med. 2021 Apr 12;2(4):100243. doi: 10.1016/j.xcrm.2021.100243. eCollection 2021 Apr 20. PubMed 33948574.
Backbone
  Vector backbone: pUCIDT Amp
  Backbone manufacturer: IDT
  Vector type: Other
Growth in bacteria
  Bacterial resistance: Ampicillin, 100 μg/mL
  Growth temperature: 37°C
  Growth strain: DH5alpha
  Copy number: High Copy
Gene/Insert
  Gene/Insert name: env
  Species: HIV-1
  Insert size (bp): 148
  Cloning method: Restriction Enzyme; 5′ cloning site SbfI-HF (not destroyed); 3′ cloning site SbfI-HF (destroyed during cloning)
  Sequencing primers: 5′ M13; 3′ M13
Resource information
  A portion of this plasmid was derived from a plasmid made by: based on concensus sequence from HIV-1 clade B sequences from LANL
Terms and licenses: Academic/Nonprofit Terms; Industry Terms: Not Available to Industry
Depositor comments: This plasmid has partial sequences for the env gene from HIV-1 clade B. This plasmid is made by digesting the Seattle_IPDA_control_1_001 plasmid with PacI, followed by NsiI and SbfI-HF. The plasmid is ligated and purified between each digestion step. partial sequences for 1 HIV-1 clade B target in the env gene
How to cite: Seattle_IPDA_control_14_004 was a gift from Florian Hladik (Addgene plasmid # 167350 ; http://n2t.net/addgene:167350 ; RRID:Addgene_167350)
