[The description below was written by a language model from this plasmid's Addgene catalogue record and pLannotate feature annotations shown in this document.]
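Description:
Seattle_IPDA_control_14_004 is a small (about 2.9 kb) bacterial cloning plasmid built on the commercial pUCIDT Amp backbone and carrying a single short target fragment from HIV-1. It is not an expression or delivery vector; it serves purely as a DNA template. Propagation in E. coli relies on a high-copy ColE1/pUC-type origin of replication, and selection is by ampicillin through a β-lactamase (AmpR) gene driven by its own promoter. The remaining annotated elements are ordinary pUC-family remnants: a CAP binding site, lac promoter and lac operator, partial lacZα and lacI sequences, and fragments of the bom and rop regions. None of these has a functional role in the intended application, and the M13 primer sites flanking the insert are used for sequence verification.

The payload is a 148 bp partial sequence of the env gene, designed from a consensus of HIV-1 clade B sequences. The feature table annotates part of this region, in reverse orientation, as a fragment of the Rev response element, which is consistent with an amplicon lying in the RRE-containing portion of env. According to the depositor, the plasmid was derived from a parental multi-target control plasmid (Seattle_IPDA_control_1_001) by sequential digestion with PacI, then NsiI and SbfI, with religation after each step. This removed the other HIV targets and left only env.

Its purpose is to act as a single-positive control in a multiplexed droplet digital PCR assay that measures the intact HIV-1 proviral reservoir. It allows fluorescence gates to be set for droplets containing only the env target.
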