Features (pLannotate 1.2.2; 11 found; start..end, strand, type, name):
    414..506     +  CDS            lacI (fragment): lac repressor; lacI; The lac repressor binds to the lac operator to inhibit transcription in E. coli. This inhibition can be relieved by adding lactose or isopropyl-β-D-thiogalactopyranoside (IPTG).
    519..540     +  protein_bind   CAP binding site: CAP binding activates transcription in the presence of cAMP. E. coli catabolite activator protein
    555..585     +  promoter       lac promoter: promoter for the E. coli lac operon
    593..609     +  protein_bind   lac operator: The lac repressor binds to the lac operator to inhibit transcription in E. coli. This inhibition can be relieved by adding lactose or isopropyl-β-D-thiogalactopyranoside (IPTG). lac repressor encoded by lacI
    694..789     -  misc_feature   RRE (fragment): The Rev response element (RRE) of HIV-1 allows for Rev-dependent mRNA export from the nucleus to the cytoplasm.
    916..1070    +  CDS            lacZα (fragment): LacZα fragment of β-galactosidase; lacZ fragment
   1076..1175    -  misc_feature   bom (fragment): basis of mobility region from pBR322
   1277..1312    -  CDS            rop (fragment): Rop protein, which maintains plasmids at low copy number; rop
   1407..1511    +  promoter       AmpR promoter: bla
   1512..2372    +  CDS            AmpR: β-lactamase; bla; confers resistance to ampicillin, carbenicillin, and related antibiotics
   2543..231     +  rep_origin     ori (across the origin): high-copy-number ColE1/pMB1/pBR322/pUC origin of replication
>Addgene plasmid #167350 | Seattle_IPDA_control_14_004 | addgene full sequence | sequence record 330515 | Addgene NGS Result
ACCTACACCGAACTGAGATACCTACAGCGTGAGCTATGAGAAAGCGCCACGCTTCCCGAAGGGAGAAAGG
CGGACAGGTATCCGGTAAGCGACAGGGTCGGAACAGGAGAGCGCACGAGGGAGCTTCCAGGGGGAAACGC
CTGGTATCTTTATAGTCCTGTCGGGTTTCGCCACCTCTGACTTGAGCGTCGATTTTTGTGATGCTCGTCA
GGGGGGCGGAGCCTATGGAAAAACGCCAGCAACGCGGCCTTTTTACGGTTCCTGGCCTTTTGCTGGCCTT
TTGCTCACATGTTCTTTCCTGCGTTATCCCCTGATTCTGTGGATAACCGTATTACCGCCTTTGAGTGAGC
TGATACCGCTCGCCGCAGCCGAACGACCGAGCGCAGCGAGTCAGTGAGCGAGGAAGCGGAAGAGCGCCCA
ATACGCAAACCGCCTCTCCCCGCGCGTTGGCCGATTCATTAATGCAGCTGGCACGACAGGTTTCCCGACT
GGAAAGCGGGCAGTGAGCGCAACGCAATTAATGTGAGTTAGCTCACTCATTAGGCACCCCAGGCTTTACA
CTTTATGCTTCCGGCTCGTATGTTGTGTGGAATTGTGAGCGGATAACAATTTCACACAGGAAACAGCTAT
GACCATGATTACGCCACGAGTCGCAGCACAGCTCGCTGGTCCAGAACTGATCCATGGGTCGACGCACTAT
ACCAGACAATAATTGTCTGGCCTGTACCGTCAGCGTCATTGACGCTGCGCCCATAGTGCTTCCTGCTGCT
CCCAAGAACCCAAGGAACAGTCGACCCTGCAGGTTAATTAAATGCATGGTACCCCATGGATCTGTCGCCC
GTCTCAAACGCAACCCTCCGGCGGCGGCGATCGGGTCAGCTCATCGATGAATCGCTATCCATCGTCATCG
CGTTGCACTGGCCGTCGTTTTACAACGTCGTGACTGGGAAAACCCTGGCGTTACCCAACTTAATCGCCTT
GCAGCACATCCCCCTTTCGCCAGCTGGCGTAATAGCGATGAGGCCCGCACCGATCGCCCTTCCCAACAGT
TGCGCAGCCTGAATGGCGAATGGCGCCTGATGCGGTATTTTCTCCTTACGCATCTGTGCGGTATTTCACA
CCGCATTTGGTGCACTCTCAGTACAATCTGCTCTGATGCCGCATAGTTAAGCCAGCCCCGACACCCGCCA
ACACCCGCTGACGCGCCCTGACGGGCTTGTCTGCTCCCGGCATCCGCTTACAGACAAGCTGTGACCGTCT
CCGGGAGCTGCATGTGTCAGAGGTTTTCACCGTCATCACCGAAACGCGCGAGACGAAAGGGCCTCGTGAT
ACGCCTATTTTTATAGGTTAATGTCATGATAATAATGGTTTCTTAGACGTCAGGTGGCACTTTTCGGGGA
AATGTGCGCGGAACCCCTATTTGTTTATTTTTCTAAATACATTCAAATATGTATCCGCTCATGAGACAAT
AACCCTGATAAATGCTTCAATAATATTGAAAAAGGTAGAGTATGAGTATTCAACATTTCCGTGTCGCCCT
TATTCCCTTTTTTGCGGCATTTTGCCTTCCTGTTTTTGCTCACCCAGAAACGCTGGTGAAAGTAAAAGAT
GCTGAAGATCAGTTGGGTGCACGAGTGGGTTACATCGAACTGGATCTCAACAGCGGTAAGATCCTTGAGA
GTTTTCGCCCCGAAGAACGTTTTCCAATGATGAGCACTTTTAAAGTTCTGCTATGTGGCGCGGTATTATC
CCGTATTGACGCCGGGCAAGAGCAACTCGGTCGCCGCATACACTATTCTCAGAATGACTTGGTTGAGTAC
TCACCAGTCACAGAAAAGCATCTTACGGATGGCATGACAGTAAGAGAATTATGCAGTGCTGCCATAACCA
TGAGTGATAACACTGCGGCCAACTTACTTCTGACAACGATCGGAGGACCGAAGGAGCTAACCGCTTTTTT
GCACAACATGGGGGATCATGTAACTCGCCTTGATCGTTGGGAACCGGAGCTGAATGAAGCCATACCAAAC
GACGAGCGTGACACCACGATGCCTGTAGCAATGGCAACAACGTTGCGCAAACTATTAACTGGCGAACTAC
TTACTCTAGCTTCCCGGCAACAATTAATAGACTGGATGGAGGCGGATAAAGTTGCAGGACCACTTCTGCG
CTCGGCCCTTCCGGCTGGCTGGTTTATTGCTGATAAATCTGGAGCCGGTGAGCGTGGGTCTCGCGGTATC
ATTGCAGCACTGGGGCCAGATGGTAAGCCCTCCCGTATCGTAGTTATCTACACGACGGGGAGTCAGGCAA
CTATGGATGAACGAAATAGACAGATCGCTGAGATAGGTGCCTCACTGATTAAGCATTGGTAACTGTCAGA
CCAAGTTTACTCATATATACTTTAGATTGATTTAAAACTTCATTTTTAATTTAAAAGGATCTAGGTGAAG
ATCCTTTTTGATAATCTCATGACCAAAATCCCTTAACGTGAGTTTTCGTTCCACTGAGCGTCAGACCCCG
TAGAAAAGATCAAAGGATCTTCTTGAGATCCTTTTTTTCTGCGCGTAATCTGCTGCTTGCAAACAAAAAA
ACCACCGCTACCAGCGGTGGTTTGTTTGCCGGATCAAGAGCTACCAACTCTTTTTCCGAAGGTAACTGGC
TTCAGCAGAGCGCAGATACCAAATACTGTTCTTCTAGTGTAGCCGTAGTTAGGCCACCACTTCAAGAACT
CTGTAGCACCGCCTACATACCTCGCTCTGCTAATCCTGTTACCAGTGGCTGCTGCCAGTGGCGATAAGTC
GTGTCTTACCGGGTTGGACTCAAGACGATAGTTACCGGATAAGGCGCAGCGGTCGGGCTGAACGGGGGGT
TCGTGCACACAGCCCAGCTTGGAGCGAACG
